>Addgene plasmid #147936 | pcDNA3.1-MS2-HA-HsNanos1-W43E_X | depositor full sequence | sequence record 290383 | Full Sequence
GACGGATCGGGAGATCTCCCGATCCCCTATGGTGCACTCTCAGTACAATCTGCTCTGATGCCGCATAGTT
AAGCCAGTATCTGCTCCCTGCTTGTGTGTTGGAGGTCGCTGAGTAGTGCGCGAGCAAAATTTAAGCTACA
ACAAGGCAAGGCTTGACCGACAATTGCATGAAGAATCTGCTTAGGGTTAGGCGTTTTGCGCTGCTTCGCG
ATGTACGGGCCAGATATACGCGTTGACATTGATTATTGACTAGTTATTAATAGTAATCAATTACGGGGTC
ATTAGTTCATAGCCCATATATGGAGTTCCGCGTTACATAACTTACGGTAAATGGCCCGCCTGGCTGACCG
CCCAACGACCCCCGCCCATTGACGTCAATAATGACGTATGTTCCCATAGTAACGCCAATAGGGACTTTCC
ATTGACGTCAATGGGTGGAGTATTTACGGTAAACTGCCCACTTGGCAGTACATCAAGTGTATCATATGCC
AAGTACGCCCCCTATTGACGTCAATGACGGTAAATGGCCCGCCTGGCATTATGCCCAGTACATGACCTTA
TGGGACTTTCCTACTTGGCAGTACATCTACGTATTAGTCATCGCTATTACCATGGTGATGCGGTTTTGGC
AGTACATCAATGGGCGTGGATAGCGGTTTGACTCACGGGGATTTCCAAGTCTCCACCCCATTGACGTCAA
TGGGAGTTTGTTTTGGCACCAAAATCAACGGGACTTTCCAAAATGTCGTAACAACTCCGCCCCATTGACG
CAAATGGGCGGTAGGCGTGTACGGTGGGAGGTCTATATAAGCAGAGCTCTCTGGCTAACTAGAGAACCCA
CTGCTTACTGGCTTATCGAAATTAATACGACTCACTATAGGGAGACCCAAGCTTGCCACCATGGCTTCTA
ACTTTACTCAGTTCGTTCTCGTCGACAATGGCGGAACTGGCGACGTGACTGTCGCCCCAAGCAACTTCGC
TAACGGGGTCGCTGAATGGATCAGCTCTAACTCGCGATCACAGGCTTACAAAGTAACCTGTAGCGTTCGT
CAGAGCTCTGCGCAGAATCGCAAATACACCATCAAAGTCGAGGTGCCTAAAGTGGCAACCCAGACTGTTG
GTGGTGAAGAGCTTCCTGTAGCCGGATGGAGATCTTACTTAAATATGGAACTAACCATTCCAATTTTCGC
CACGAATTCCGACTGCGAGCTTATTGTTAAGGCAATGCAAGGTCTCCTAAAAGATGGAAACCCGATTCCC
TCGGCCATCGCGGCCAACTCCGGCATCTACGGAGGTGGAGGTGGATCTGGTGGATCTCCTCCACATATGG
CTTACCCATACGATGTTCCAGATTACGCTCCTCCAAAGCTTGGATCCGAATTCCCGGGTCGACTCGAGAT
GGAAGCCTTCCCATGGGCCCCCAGATCCCCCAGAAGAGGCAGAGCACCTCCTCCCATGGCCCTGGTGCCA
AGCGCCAGATATGTGTCTGCCCCTGGACCTGCCCACCCCCAGCCTTTCAGCAGCGAGAACGATTACCTGG
GCCTGGCCACCCTGATCACCAAGGCCGTGGATGGCGAGCCCAGATTCGGATGTGCCAGAGGCGGAAATGG
CGGCGGAGGCAGCCCTCCTAGTAGCAGCAGCAGCTCCTGTTGCAGCCCTCACACAGGCGCTGGACCTGGC
GCTCTGGGACCTGCACTGGGCCCACCTGACTACGACGAGGACGACGACGATGACAGCGACGAGCCTGGCA
GCAGAGGCAGATACCTGGGCTCTGCCCTGGAACTGCGGGCTCTGGAACTGTGTGCCGGACCTGCTGAAGC
CGGCCTGCTGGAAGAGAGATTCGCCGAGCTGAGCCCCTTCGCCGGCAGAGCTGCAGCAGTGCTGCTGGGA
TGTGCTCCTGCTGCCGCAGCCGCCGCTACAACAACATCTGAGGCCACCCCTCGGGAAGAGAGGGCTCCTG
CTTGGGCCGCTGAACCTAGACTGCATGCTGCCTCTGGCGCCGCTGCTGCAAGACTGCTGAAACCCGAACT
GCAAGTGTGCGTGTTCTGCCGGAACAACAAAGAAGCTATGGCCCTGTACACCACCCACATCCTGAAGGGC
CCCGACGGCAGAGTGCTGTGTCCCGTGCTGCGGAGATACACATGCCCTCTGTGTGGCGCCAGCGGCGACA
ATGCCCACACCATCAAGTACTGCCCCCTGAGCAAGGTGCCCCCTCCACCAGCTAGACCCCCTCCAAGATC
TGCCAGAGATGGCCCCCCTGGCAAGAAGCTGAGATAAGCGGCCGCCTAGAGGGCCCTATTCTATAGTGTC
ACCTAAATGCTAGAGCTCGCTGATCAGCCTCGACTGTGCCTTCTAGTTGCCAGCCATCTGTTGTTTGCCC
CTCCCCCGTGCCTTCCTTGACCCTGGAAGGTGCCACTCCCACTGTCCTTTCCTAATAAAATGAGGAAATT
GCATCGCATTGTCTGAGTAGGTGTCATTCTATTCTGGGGGGTGGGGTGGGGCAGGACAGCAAGGGGGAGG
ATTGGGAAGACAATAGCAGGCATGCTGGGGATGCGGTGGGCTCTATGGCTTCTGAGGCGGAAAGAACCAG
CTGGGGCTCTAGGGGGTATCCCC
[124 nt withheld, positions 2614-2737]
C
[91 nt withheld, positions 2739-2829]
A
[49 nt withheld, positions 2831-2879]
CCTTTGACGTTGGAGTCCACGTTCTTT
[37 nt withheld, positions 2907-2943]
ACCCTATCTCGGTCTATTCTTTTGATTTATAAGGGATTTTGCCGATTTCGGCCTATTGGTTAAAAAATGA
GCTGATTTAACAAAAATTTAACGCGAATTAATTCTGTGGAATGTGTGTCAGTTAGGGTGTGGAAAGTCCC
CAGGCTCCCCAGCAGGCAGAAGTATGCAAAGCATGCATCTCAATTAGTCAGCAACCAGGTGTGGAAAGTC
CCCAGGCTCCCCAGCAGGCAGAAGTATGCAAAGCATGCATCTCAATTAGTCAGCAACCATAGTCCCGCCC
CTAACTCCGCCCATCCCGCCCCTAACTCCGCCCAGTTCCGCCCATTCTCCGCCCCATGGCTGACTAATTT
TTTTTATTTATGCAGAGGCCGAGGCCGCCTCTGCCTCTGAGCTATTCCAGAAGTAGTGAGGAGGCTTTTT
TGGAGGCCTAGGCTTTTGCAAAAAGCTCCCGGGAGCTTGTATATCCATTTTCGGATCTGATCAAGAGACA
GGATGAGGATCGTTTCGCATGATTGAACAAGATGGATTGCACGCAGGTTCTCCGGCCGCTTGGGTGGAGA
GGCTATTCGGCTATGACTGGGCACAACAGACAATCGGCTGCTCTGATGCCGCCGTGTTCCGGCTGTCAGC
GCAGGGGCGCCCGGTTCTTTTTGTCAAGACCGACCTGTCCGGTGCCCTGAATGAACTGCAGGACGAGGCA
GCGCGGCTATCGTGGCTGGCCACGACGGGCGTTCCTTGCGCAGCTGTGCTCGACGTTGTCACTGAAGCGG
GAAGGGACTGGCTGCTATTGGGCGAAGTGCCGGGGCAGGATCTCCTGTCATCTCACCTTGCTCCTGCCGA
GAAAGTATCCATCATGGCTGATGCAATGCGGCGGCTGCATACGCTTGATCCGGCTACCTGCCCATTCGAC
CACCAAGCGAAACATCGCATCGAGCGAGCACGTACTCGGATGGAAGCCGGTCTTGTCGATCAGGATGATC
TGGACGAAGAGCATCAGGGGCTCGCGCCAGCCGAACTGTTCGCCAGGCTCAAGGCGCGCATGCCCGACGG
CGAGGATCTCGTCGTGACCCATGGCGATGCCTGCTTGCCGAATATCATGGTGGAAAATGGCCGCTTTTCT
GGATTCATCGACTGTGGCCGGCTGGGTGTGGCGGACCGCTATCAGGACATAGCGTTGGCTACCCGTGATA
TTGCTGAAGAGCTTGGCGGCGAATGGGCTGACCGCTTCCTCGTGCTTTACGGTATCGCCGCTCCCGATTC
GCAGCGCATCGCCTTCTATCGCCTTCTTGACGAGTTCTTCTGAGCGGGACTCTGGGGTTCGAAATGACCG
ACCAAGCGACGCCCAACCTGCCATCACGAGATTTCGATTCCACCGCCGCCTTCTATGAAAGGTTGGGCTT
CGGAATCGTTTTCCGGGACGCCGGCTGGATGATCCTCCAGCGCGGGGATCTCATGCTGGAGTTCTTCGCC
CACCCCAACTTGTTTATTGCAGCTTATAATGGTTACAAATAAAGCAATAGCATCACAAATTTCACAAATA
AAGCATTTTTTTCACTGCATTCTAGTTGTGGTTTGTCCAAACTCATCAATGTATCTTATCATGTCTGTAT
ACCGTCGACCTCTAGCTAGAGCTTGGCGTAATCATGGTCATAGCTGTTTCCTGTGTGAAATTGTTATCCG
CTCACAATTCCACACAACATACGAGCCGGAAGCATAAAGTGTAAAGCCTGGGGTGCCTAATGAGTGAGCT
AACTCACATTAATTGCGTTGCGCTCACTGCCCGCTTTCCAGTCGGGAAACCTGTCGTGCCAGCTGCATTA
ATGAATCGGCCAACGCGCGGGGAGAGGCGGTTTGCGTATTGGGCGCTCTTCCGCTTCCTCGCTCACTGAC
TCGCTGCGCTCGGTCGTTCGGCTGCGGCGAGCGGTATCAGCTCACTCAAAGGCGGTAATACGGTTATCCA
CAGAATCAGGGGATAACGCAGGAAAGAACATGTGAGCAAAAGGCCAGCAAAAGGCCAGGAACCGTAAAAA
GGCCGCGTTGCTGGCGTTTTTCCATAGGCTCCGCCCCCCTGACGAGCATCACAAAAATCGACGCTCAAGT
CAGAGGTGGCGAAACCCGACAGGACTATAAAGATACCAGGCGTTTCCCCCTGGAAGCTCCCTCGTGCGCT
CTCCTGTTCCGACCCTGCCGCTTACCGGATACCTGTCCGCCTTTCTCCCTTCGGGAAGCGTGGCGCTTTC
TCATAGCTCACGCTGTAGGTATCTCAGTTCGGTGTAGGTCGTTCGCTCCAAGCTGGGCTGTGTGCACGAA
CCCCCCGTTCAGCCCGACCGCTGCGCCTTATCCGGTAACTATCGTCTTGAGTCCAACCCGGTAAGACACG
ACTTATCGCCACTGGCAGCAGCCACTGGTAACAGGATTAGCAGAGCGAGGTATGTAGGCGGTGCTACAGA
GTTCTTGAAGTGGTGGCCTAACTACGGCTACACTAGAAGAACAGTATTTGGTATCTGCGCTCTGCTGAAG
CCAGTTACCTTCGGAAAAAGAGTTGGTAGCTCTTGATCCGGCAAACAAACCACCGCTGGTAGCGGTTTTT
TTGTTTGCAAGCAGCAGATTACGCGCAGAAAAAAAGGATCTCAAGAAGATCCTTTGATCTTTTCTACGGG
GTCTGACGCTCAGTGGAACGAAAACTCACGTTAAGGGATTTTGGTCATGAGATTATCAAAAAGGATCTTC
ACCTAGATCCTTTTAAATTAAAAATGAAGTTTTAAATCAATCTAAAGTATATATGAGTAAACTTGGTCTG
ACAGTTACCAATGCTTAATCAGTGAGGCACCTATCTCAGCGATCTGTCTATTTCGTTCATCCATAGTTGC
CTGACTCCCCGTCGTGTAGATAACTACGATACGGGAGGGCTTACCATCTGGCCCCAGTGCTGCAATGATA
CCGCGAGACCCACGCTCACCGGCTCCAGATTTATCAGCAATAAACCAGCCAGCCGGAAGGGCCGAGCGCA
GAAGTGGTCCTGCAACTTTATCCGCCTCCATCCAGTCTATTAATTGTTGCCGGGAAGCTAGAGTAAGTAG
TTCGCCAGTTAATAGTTTGCGCAACGTTGTTGCCATTGCTACAGGCATCGTGGTGTCACGCTCGTCGTTT
GGTATGGCTTCATTCAGCTCCGGTTCCCAACGATCAAGGCGAGTTACATGATCCCCCATGTTGTGCAAAA
AAGCGGTTAGCTCCTTCGGTCCTCCGATCGTTGTCAGAAGTAAGTTGGCCGCAGTGTTATCACTCATGGT
TATGGCAGCACTGCATAATTCTCTTACTGTCATGCCATCCGTAAGATGCTTTTCTGTGACTGGTGAGTAC
TCAACCAAGTCATTCTGAGAATAGTGTATGCGGCGACCGAGTTGCTCTTGCCCGGCGTCAATACGGGATA
ATACCGCGCCACATAGCAGAACTTTAAAAGTGCTCATCATTGGAAAACGTTCTTCGGGGCGAAAACTCTC
AAGGATCTTACCGCTGTTGAGATCCAGTTCGATGTAACCCACTCGTGCACCCAACTGATCTTCAGCATCT
TTTACTTTCACCAGCGTTTCTGGGTGAGCAAAAACAGGAAGGCAAAATGCCGCAAAAAAGGGAATAAGGG
CGACACGGAAATGTTGAATACTCATACTCTTCCTTTTTCAATATTATTGAAGCATTTATCAGGGTTATTG
TCTCATGAGCGGATACATATTTGAATGTATTTAGAAAAATAAACAAATAGGGGTTCCGCGCACATTTCCC
CGAAAAGTGCCACCTGACGTC
Features (pLannotate 1.2.2; 23 found; start..end, strand, type, name):
     28..80      -  misc_feature   bom (fragment): basis of mobility region from pBR322
    235..614     +  enhancer       CMV enhancer: human cytomegalovirus immediate early enhancer
    615..818     +  promoter       CMV promoter: human cytomegalovirus (CMV) immediate early promoter
    814..847     +  LTR            5' LTR (truncated) (fragment): truncated 5' long terminal repeat (LTR) from HIV-1
    863..881     +  promoter       T7 promoter: promoter for bacteriophage T7 RNA polymerase
    904..1290    +  CDS            MS2: bacteriophage MS2 coat protein binds to a specific stem-loop structure in the viral RNA (Peabody, 1993)
   1333..1359    +  CDS            3xHA (fragment): three tandem HA epitope tags
   1399..2274    +  CDS            NANOS1: NANO1_HUMAN - Also known as NOS1. Experimental evidence at protein level: Swiss-Prot protein existence level 1. May act as a translational repressor which regulates translation of specific mRNAs by forming a complex with PUM2 that associates with the 3'-UTR of mRNA targets. Capable of interfering with the proadhesive and anti-invasive functions of E-cadherin. Up-regulates the production of MMP14 to promote tumor cell invasion. From Homo sapiens (Human).
   2300..2318    -  promoter       SP6 promoter: promoter for bacteriophage SP6 RNA polymerase
   2344..2568    +  polyA_signal   bGH poly(A) signal: bovine growth hormone polyadenylation signal
   2572..2593    +  promoter       SV40 promoter (fragment): SV40 enhancer and early promoter
   2614..3042    +  rep_origin     f1 ori (sequence partly withheld): f1 bacteriophage origin of replication; arrow indicates direction of (+) strand synthesis
   3056..3385    +  promoter       SV40 promoter: SV40 enhancer and early promoter
   3452..4243    +  CDS            neo: KKA2_KLEPN - Also known as kan, nptII. Experimental evidence at protein level: Swiss-Prot protein existence level 1. Resistance to kanamycin, neomycin, paromomycin, ribostamycin, butirosin and gentamicin B. From Klebsiella pneumoniae.
   4267..4425    +  CDS            ble (fragment): BLE_KLEPN - Experimental evidence at protein level: Swiss-Prot protein existence level 1. Binding protein with a strong affinity to the bleomycin family of antibiotics. Binds to CL990; an antimitotic-antibiotic compound. From Klebsiella pneumoniae.
   4420..4541    +  polyA_signal   SV40 poly(A) signal: SV40 polyadenylation signal
   4614..4630    -  protein_bind   lac operator: The lac repressor binds to the lac operator to inhibit transcription in E. coli. This inhibition can be relieved by adding lactose or isopropyl-β-D-thiogalactopyranoside (IPTG). lac repressor encoded by lacI
   4638..4668    -  promoter       lac promoter: promoter for the E. coli lac operon
   4683..4704    -  protein_bind   CAP binding site: CAP binding activates transcription in the presence of cAMP. E. coli catabolite activator protein
   4717..4809    -  CDS            lacI (fragment): lac repressor; lacI; The lac repressor binds to the lac operator to inhibit transcription in E. coli. This inhibition can be relieved by adding lactose or isopropyl-β-D-thiogalactopyranoside (IPTG).
   4992..5577    -  rep_origin     ori: high-copy-number ColE1/pMB1/pBR322/pUC origin of replication
   5748..6608    -  CDS            AmpR: β-lactamase; bla; confers resistance to ampicillin, carbenicillin, and related antibiotics
   6609..6713    -  promoter       AmpR promoter: bla
