[The description below was written by a language model from this plasmid's Addgene catalogue record and pLannotate feature annotations shown in this document.]
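Description:
pcDNA3.1-MS2-HA-HsNanos1-W43E_X is a 6,744 nt mammalian expression plasmid encoding a point mutant of human NANOS1. The catalogue lists the backbone as unknown, but the name and the annotated features are consistent with a pcDNA3.1-type vector. It replicates in E. coli from a high-copy ColE1/pUC origin and is selected with ampicillin through the β-lactamase gene. An f1 origin is also present. An SV40 early promoter drives a neomycin phosphotransferase cassette ending in an SV40 poly(A) signal, which would allow G418 selection of stably transfected mammalian cells. Short annotated fragments (bom, ble, lacI, a truncated HIV-1 LTR match) look like backbone remnants or annotation artefacts rather than functional parts.

The expression unit uses the CMV immediate-early enhancer and promoter and the bovine growth hormone polyadenylation signal. Between them lies a single fusion reading frame: the bacteriophage MS2 coat protein, an HA epitope tag, and the NANOS1 coding sequence carrying the W43E substitution. According to the depositor, the insert was synthesized and codon optimized for human cells. T7 and SP6 promoters flank the insert.

The MS2 coat protein binds a specific RNA stem-loop, so this fusion can be tethered to a reporter mRNA that carries MS2 binding sites. This allows the repressive activity of NANOS1 to be measured independently of its natural RNA targeting, and the HA tag allows detection or immunoprecipitation. The associated publication concerns Nanos-mediated recruitment of the CCR4-NOT complex and translational repression, so the W43E mutant was presumably made to probe that interaction, although the record does not state the mutation's effect.
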