Addgene plasmid #147936: pcDNA3.1-MS2-HA-HsNanos1-W43E_X
Purpose: Mammalian Expression of HsNanos1-W43E
Depositing lab: Elisa Izaurralde. Depositing organization: Max Planck Institute for Developmental Biology. Publication: Structural basis for the Nanos-mediated recruitment of the CCR4-NOT complex and translational repression. Bhandari D, Raisch T, Weichenrieder O, Jonas S, Izaurralde E. Genes Dev. 2014 Apr 15;28(8):888-901. doi: 10.1101/gad.237289.113. PubMed 24736845.
Backbone
  Vector backbone: Unknown
  Vector type: Mammalian Expression
Growth in bacteria
  Bacterial resistance: Ampicillin, 100 μg/mL
  Growth temperature: 37°C
  Growth strain: DH5alpha
  Copy number: High Copy
Gene/Insert
  Gene/Insert name: HsNanos1-W43E
  Species: H. sapiens (human)
  Entrez Gene: NANOS1 (a.k.a. RP11-498J9.3, NOS1)
  Cloning method: Unknown
Terms and licenses: Academic/Nonprofit Terms; Industry Terms: Not Available to Industry
Depositor comments: synthesized DNA from GeneArt. Codon optimized for Expression in human cells. Plasmids from this collection were made available to the research community and donated after the lab closed. Please note that the sequence provided by the depositing laboratory may be theoretical/predicted or based on Sanger sequencing results. There may be discrepancies between sequencing results obtained by Addgene and the depositor sequence. If an Addgene verified sequence is not available, please contact before placing your order to request that our lab fully sequence the plasmid.
How to cite: pcDNA3.1-MS2-HA-HsNanos1-W43E_X was a gift from Elisa Izaurralde (Addgene plasmid # 147936 ; http://n2t.net/addgene:147936 ; RRID:Addgene_147936)
